>Addgene plasmid #160596 | pUPD2 dCas9 (GB2664) | addgene full sequence | sequence record 322070 | Addgene NGS Result
TAGAGCGATGAGTGGTCTCGAATGCCCAAGAAGAAGAGGAAGGTGGACAAGAAGTACTCCATTGGGCTCG
CTATCGGCACAAACAGCGTCGGCTGGGCCGTCATTACGGACGAGTACAAGGTGCCGAGCAAAAAATTCAA
AGTTCTGGGCAATACCGATCGCCACAGCATAAAGAAGAACCTCATTGGCGCCCTCCTGTTCGACTCCGGG
GAAACGGCCGAAGCCACGCGGCTCAAAAGAACAGCACGGCGCAGATATACCCGCAGAAAGAATCGGATCT
GCTACCTGCAGGAGATCTTTAGTAATGAGATGGCTAAGGTGGATGACTCTTTCTTCCATAGGCTGGAGGA
GTCCTTTTTGGTGGAGGAGGATAAAAAGCACGAGCGCCACCCAATCTTTGGCAATATCGTGGACGAGGTG
GCGTACCATGAAAAGTACCCAACCATATATCATCTGAGGAAGAAGCTTGTAGACAGTACTGATAAGGCTG
ACTTGCGGTTGATCTATCTCGCGCTGGCGCATATGATCAAATTTCGGGGACACTTCCTCATCGAGGGGGA
CCTGAACCCAGACAACAGCGATGTCGACAAACTCTTTATCCAACTGGTTCAGACTTACAATCAGCTTTTC
GAAGAGAACCCGATCAACGCATCCGGAGTTGACGCCAAAGCAATCCTGAGCGCTAGGCTGTCCAAATCCC
GGCGGCTCGAAAACCTCATCGCACAGCTCCCTGGGGAGAAGAAGAACGGCCTGTTTGGTAATCTTATCGC
CCTGTCACTCGGGCTGACCCCCAACTTTAAATCTAACTTCGACCTGGCCGAAGATGCCAAGCTTCAACTG
AGCAAAGACACCTACGATGATGATCTCGACAATCTGCTGGCCCAGATCGGCGACCAGTACGCAGACCTTT
TTTTGGCGGCAAAGAACCTGTCAGACGCCATTCTGCTGAGTGATATTCTGCGAGTGAACACGGAGATCAC
CAAAGCTCCGCTGAGCGCTAGTATGATCAAGCGCTATGATGAGCACCACCAAGACTTGACTTTGCTGAAG
GCCCTTGTCAGACAGCAACTGCCTGAGAAGTACAAGGAAATTTTCTTCGATCAGTCTAAAAATGGCTACG
CCGGATACATTGACGGCGGAGCAAGCCAGGAGGAATTTTACAAATTTATTAAGCCCATCTTGGAAAAAAT
GGACGGCACCGAGGAGCTGCTGGTAAAGCTTAACAGAGAAGATCTGTTGCGCAAACAGCGCACTTTCGAC
AATGGAAGCATCCCCCACCAGATTCACCTGGGCGAACTGCACGCTATCCTCAGGCGGCAAGAGGATTTCT
ACCCCTTTTTGAAAGATAACAGGGAAAAGATTGAGAAAATCCTCACATTTCGGATACCCTACTATGTAGG
CCCCCTCGCCCGGGGAAATTCCAGATTCGCGTGGATGACTCGCAAATCAGAAGAGACTATCACTCCCTGG
AACTTCGAGGAAGTCGTGGATAAGGGGGCCTCTGCCCAGTCCTTCATCGAAAGGATGACTAACTTTGATA
AAAATCTGCCTAACGAAAAGGTGCTTCCTAAACACTCTCTGCTGTACGAGTACTTCACAGTTTATAACGA
GCTCACCAAGGTCAAATACGTCACAGAAGGGATGAGAAAGCCAGCATTCCTGTCTGGAGAGCAGAAGAAA
GCTATCGTGGACCTCCTCTTCAAGACGAACCGGAAAGTTACCGTGAAACAGCTCAAAGAAGATTATTTCA
AAAAGATTGAATGTTTCGACTCTGTTGAAATCAGCGGAGTGGAGGATCGCTTCAACGCATCCCTGGGAAC
GTATCACGATCTCCTGAAAATCATTAAAGACAAGGACTTCCTGGACAATGAGGAGAACGAGGACATTCTT
GAGGACATTGTCCTCACCCTTACGTTGTTTGAAGATAGGGAGATGATTGAAGAACGCTTGAAAACTTACG
CTCATCTCTTCGACGACAAAGTCATGAAACAGCTCAAGAGGCGCCGATATACAGGATGGGGGCGGCTGTC
AAGAAAACTGATCAATGGGATCCGAGACAAGCAGAGTGGAAAGACAATCCTGGATTTTCTTAAGTCCGAT
GGATTTGCCAACCGGAACTTCATGCAGTTGATCCATGATGACTCTCTCACCTTTAAGGAGGACATCCAGA
AAGCACAAGTTTCTGGCCAGGGGGACAGTCTCCACGAGCACATCGCTAATCTTGCAGGTAGCCCAGCTAT
CAAAAAGGGAATACTGCAGACCGTTAAGGTCGTGGATGAACTCGTCAAAGTAATGGGAAGGCATAAGCCC
GAGAATATCGTTATCGAGATGGCCCGAGAGAACCAAACTACCCAGAAGGGACAGAAGAACAGTAGGGAAA
GGATGAAGAGGATTGAAGAGGGTATAAAAGAACTGGGGTCCCAAATCCTTAAGGAACACCCAGTTGAAAA
CACCCAGCTTCAGAATGAGAAGCTCTACCTGTACTACCTGCAGAACGGCAGGGACATGTACGTGGATCAG
GAACTGGACATCAATCGGCTCTCCGACTACGACGTGGATGCCATCGTGCCCCAGTCTTTTCTCAAAGATG
ATTCTATTGATAATAAAGTGTTGACAAGATCCGATAAAAATAGAGGGAAGAGTGATAACGTCCCCTCAGA
AGAAGTTGTCAAGAAAATGAAAAATTATTGGCGGCAGCTGCTGAACGCCAAACTGATCACACAACGGAAG
TTCGATAATCTGACTAAGGCTGAACGAGGTGGCCTGTCTGAGTTGGATAAAGCCGGCTTCATCAAAAGGC
AGCTTGTTGAGACACGCCAGATCACCAAGCACGTGGCCCAAATTCTCGATTCACGCATGAACACCAAGTA
CGATGAAAATGACAAACTGATTCGAGAGGTGAAAGTTATTACTCTGAAGTCTAAGCTGGTTTCAGATTTC
AGAAAGGACTTTCAGTTTTATAAGGTGAGAGAGATCAACAATTACCACCATGCGCATGATGCCTACCTGA
ATGCAGTGGTAGGCACTGCACTTATCAAAAAATATCCCAAGCTTGAATCTGAATTTGTTTACGGAGACTA
TAAAGTGTACGATGTTAGGAAAATGATCGCAAAGTCTGAGCAGGAAATAGGCAAGGCCACCGCTAAGTAC
TTCTTTTACAGCAATATTATGAATTTTTTCAAGACCGAGATTACACTGGCCAATGGAGAGATTCGGAAGC
GACCACTTATCGAAACAAACGGAGAAACAGGAGAAATCGTGTGGGACAAGGGTAGGGATTTCGCGACAGT
CCGGAAGGTCCTGTCCATGCCGCAGGTGAACATCGTTAAAAAGACCGAAGTACAGACCGGAGGCTTCTCC
AAGGAAAGTATCCTCCCGAAAAGGAACAGCGACAAGCTGATCGCACGCAAAAAAGATTGGGACCCCAAGA
AATACGGCGGATTCGATTCTCCTACAGTCGCTTACAGTGTACTGGTTGTGGCCAAAGTGGAGAAAGGGAA
GTCTAAAAAACTCAAAAGCGTCAAGGAACTGCTGGGCATCACAATCATGGAGCGATCAAGCTTCGAAAAA
AACCCCATCGACTTTCTCGAGGCGAAAGGATATAAAGAGGTCAAAAAAGACCTCATCATTAAGCTTCCCA
AGTACTCTCTCTTTGAGCTTGAAAACGGCCGGAAACGAATGCTCGCTAGTGCGGGCGAGCTGCAGAAAGG
TAACGAGCTGGCACTGCCCTCTAAATACGTTAATTTCTTGTATCTGGCCAGCCACTATGAAAAGCTCAAA
GGATCTCCCGAAGATAATGAGCAGAAGCAGCTGTTCGTGGAACAACACAAACACTACCTTGATGAGATCA
TCGAGCAAATAAGCGAATTCTCCAAAAGAGTGATCCTCGCCGACGCTAACCTCGATAAGGTGCTTTCTGC
TTACAATAAGCACAGGGATAAGCCCATCAGGGAGCAGGCAGAAAACATTATCCACTTGTTTACTCTGACC
AACTTGGGCGCGCCTGCAGCCTTCAAGTACTTCGACACCACCATAGACAGAAAGCGGTACACCTCTACAA
AGGAGGTCCTGGACGCCACACTGATTCATCAGTCAATTACGGGGCTCTATGAAACAAGAATCGACCTCTC
TCAGCTCGGTGGAGACAGCAGGGCTGCAGCCTGAGACCACTCATCGCGACTAGTAGCGGCCGCTGCAGTC
CGGCAAAAAAGGGCAAGGTGTCACCACCCTGCCCTTTTTCTTTAAAACCGAAAAGATTACTTCGCGTTAT
GCAGGCTTCCTCGCTCACTGACTCGCTGCGCTCGGTCGTTCGGCTGCGGCGAGCGGTATCAGCTCACTCA
AAGGCGGTAATACGGTTATCCACAGAATCAGGGGATAACGCAGGAAAGAACATGTGAGCAAAAGGCCAGC
AAAAGGCCAGGAACCGTAAAAAGGCCGCGTTGCTGGCGTTTTTCCACAGGCTCCGCCCCCCTGACGAGCA
TCACAAAAATCGACGCTCAAGTCAGAGGTGGCGAAACCCGACAGGACTATAAAGATACCAGGCGTTTCCC
CCTGGAAGCTCCCTCGTGCGCTCTCCTGTTCCGACCCTGCCGCTTACCGGATACCTGTCCGCCTTTCTCC
CTTCGGGAAGCGTGGCGCTTTCTCATAGCTCACGCTGTAGGTATCTCAGTTCGGTGTAGGTCGTTCGCTC
CAAGCTGGGCTGTGTGCACGAACCCCCCGTTCAGCCCGACCGCTGCGCCTTATCCGGTAACTATCGTCTT
GAGTCCAACCCGGTAAGACACGACTTATCGCCACTGGCAGCAGCCACTGGTAACAGGATTAGCAGAGCGA
GGTATGTAGGCGGTGCTACAGAGTTCTTGAAGTGGTGGCCTAACTACGGCTACACTAGAAGAACAGTATT
TGGTATCTGCGCTCTGCTGAAGCCAGTTACCTTCGGAAAAAGAGTTGGTAGCTCTTGATCCGGCAAACAA
ACCACCGCTGGTAGCGGTGGTTTTTTTGTTTGCAAGCAGCAGATTACGCGCAGAAAAAAAGGATCTCAAG
AAGATCCTTTGATCTTTTCTACGGGGTCTGACGCTCAGTGGAACGAAAACTCACGTTAAGGGATTTTGGT
CATGAGATTATCAAAAAGGATCTTCACCTAGATCCTTTTAAATTAAAAATGAAGTTTTAAATCAATCTAA
AGTATATATGAGTAAACTTGGTCTGACAGCTCGAGGCTTGGATTCTCACCAATAAAAAACGCCCGGCGGC
AACCGAGCGTTCTGAACAAATCCAGATGGAGTTCTGAGGTCATTACTGGATCTATCAACAGGAGTCCAAG
CGAGCTCGATATCAAATTACGCCCCGCCCTGCCACTCGTCGCAGTACTGTTGTAATTCATTAAGCATTCT
GCCGACATGGAAGCCATCACAAACGGCATGATGAACCTGAATCGCCAGCGGCATCAGCACCTTGTCGCCT
TGCGTATAATATTTGCCCATGGTGAAAACGGGGGCGAAGAAGTTGTCCATATTGGCCACGTTTAAATCAA
AACTGGTGAAACTCACCCAGGGATTGGCTGATACGAAAAACATATTCTCAATAAACCCTTTAGGGAAATA
GGCCAGGTTTTCACCGTAACACGCCACATCTTGCGAATATATGTGTAGAAACTGCCGGAAATCGTCGTGG
TATTCACTCCAGAGTGATGAAAACGTTTCAGTTTGCTCATGGAAAACGGTGTAACAAGGGTGAACACTAT
CCCATATCACCAGCTCACCGTCTTTCATTGCCATACGAAATTCCGGATGAGCATTCATCAGGCGGGCAAG
AATGTGAATAAAGGCCGGATAAAACTTGTGCTTATTTTTCTTTACGGTCTTTAAAAAGGCCGTAATATCC
AGCTGAACGGTCTGGTTATAGGTACATTGAGCAACTGACTGAAATGCCTCAAAATGTTCTTTACGATGCC
ATTGGGATATATCAACGGTGGTATATCCAGTGATTTTTTTCTCCATTTTAGCTTCCTTAGCTCCTGAAAA
TCTCGATAACTCAAAAAATACGCCCGGTAGTGATCTTATTTCATTATGGTGAAAGTTGGAACCTCTTACG
TGCCCGATCAACTCGAGTGCCACCTGACGTCTAAGAAACCATTATTATCATGACATTAACCTATAAAAAT
AGGCGTATCACGAGGCAGAATTTCAGATAAAAAAAATCCTTAGCTTTCGCTAAGGATGATTTCTGGAATT
CGCGGCCGCTTC
Features (pLannotate 1.2.2; 9 found; start..end, strand, type, name):
     44..4146    +  CDS            Cas9 (fragment): Cas9 (Csn1) endonuclease from the Streptococcus pyogenes Type II CRISPR/Cas system generates RNA-guided double strand breaks in DNA
   4179..4198    +  misc_feature   BioBrick suffix: universal suffix for all parts
   4199..4256    +  terminator     his operon terminator: This putative transcriptin terminator from the E. coli his operon has a 2-bp deletion introduced during synthesis. Its efficiency has not been determined.
   4451..5039    -  rep_origin     ori: high-copy-number ColE1/pMB1/pBR322/pUC origin of replication
   5222..5316    -  terminator     lambda t0 terminator: transcription terminator from phage lambda
   5340..5996    -  CDS            cat: CAT_ECOLX - Experimental evidence at protein level: Swiss-Prot protein existence level 1. This enzyme is an effector of chloramphenicol resistance in bacteria. From Escherichia coli. This protein is used as a marker in many commonly used cloning vectors, such as pACYC184.
   5997..6094    -  promoter       cat promoter: promoter of the E. coli cat gene encoding chloramphenicol acetyltransferase
   6180..6223    -  terminator     bacterial terminator: putative bacterial transcription terminator
   6226..5       +  misc_feature   BioBrick prefix (across the origin): BioBrick prefix for parts that do not start with "ATG"
