[The description below was written by a language model from this plasmid's Addgene catalogue record and pLannotate feature annotations shown in this document.]
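Description:
pUPD2 dCas9 (GB2664) is a GoldenBraid level-0 part plasmid that stores the coding sequence of nuclease-dead Cas9 as a standardised, reusable DNA part for modular assembly. The backbone, pUPD2, is a domestication vector made by the depositing lab and derived from the BioBrick assembly plasmid pSB1C3. The feature table reflects this ancestry, showing remnants of the BioBrick prefix and suffix together with flanking bacterial transcription terminators (his operon terminator, lambda t0 and a further putative terminator) that insulate the cloning region. The plasmid replicates in E. coli at high copy number from a ColE1/pUC-type origin and is selected with chloramphenicol through a cat gene driven by its native promoter.

The payload is a synthetic dCas9 insert of about 4.1 kb, annotated as a fragment of the Streptococcus pyogenes Cas9 open reading frame. Internal BsaI and BsmBI sites have been removed so that the sequence is compatible with Type IIS assembly. It was inserted through BsmBI sites that were destroyed in the process, and it can be released with BsaI. The "B3" designation gives its position in the GoldenBraid part grammar, which determines the overhangs produced on release. The record does not list the specific inactivating mutations. No promoter or terminator for expressing dCas9 is present, so the plasmid is not an expression construct. It serves as a source of the dCas9 coding part, to be combined with promoters, terminators and possibly fusion partners in destination vectors. Such assemblies would typically be transcriptional units for catalytically inactive, RNA-guided DNA-binding applications in CRISPR-based synthetic biology.
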