Addgene plasmid #160596: pUPD2 dCas9 (GB2664)
Purpose: CDS of dCas9 with B3 nomenclature
Depositing lab: Diego Orzaez. Depositing organization: Agencia Estatal Consejo Superior de Investigaciones Científicas, M.P.
Backbone
  Vector backbone: pUPD2
  Backbone manufacturer: self-made; derived from the BioBrick assembly plasmid pSB1C3
  Vector type: CRISPR, Synthetic Biology
Growth in bacteria
  Bacterial resistance: Chloramphenicol, 25 μg/mL
  Growth temperature: 37°C
  Growth strain: DH5alpha
  Copy number: High Copy
Gene/Insert
  Gene/Insert name: dCas9
  Species: Synthetic
  Insert size (bp): 4141
  Mutation: BsaI and BsmBI sites removed
  Cloning method: Restriction Enzyme; 5′ cloning site BsmBI (destroyed during cloning); 3′ cloning site BsmBI (destroyed during cloning)
  Sequencing primers: 5′ gctttcgctaaggatgatttctgg; 3′ cagggtggtgacaccttgcc
Terms and licenses: Academic/Nonprofit Terms; Industry Terms: Not Available to Industry
Depositor comments: Compatible with GoldenBraid; insert can be released with BsaI
How to cite: pUPD2 dCas9 (GB2664) was a gift from Diego Orzaez (Addgene plasmid # 160596 ; http://n2t.net/addgene:160596 ; RRID:Addgene_160596)
